Addgene plasmid #218310: pMV-piggyBac-1_AMi-5 kb
Purpose: Donor plasmid of piggyBac-1_AMi Transposon with 5 kb cargo gene
Depositing lab: Haoyi Wang. Depositing organization: Institute of Zoology, Chinese Academy of Sciences. Publication: Heterologous survey of 130 DNA transposons in human cells highlights their functional divergence and expands the genome engineering toolbox. Zhang T, Tan S, Tang N, Li Y, Zhang C, Sun J, Guo Y, Gao H, Cai Y, Sun W, Wang C, Fu L, Ma H, Wu Y, Hu X, Zhang X, Gee P, Yan W, Zhao Y, Chen Q, Guo B, Wang H, Zhang YE. Cell. 2024 Jul 11;187(14):3741-3760.e30. doi: 10.1016/j.cell.2024.05.007. Epub 2024 Jun 5. PubMed 38843831.
Backbone
  Vector backbone: pMV
  Vector type: Mammalian Expression
Growth in bacteria
  Bacterial resistance: Ampicillin, 100 μg/mL
  Growth temperature: 37°C
  Growth strain: DH5alpha
  Copy number: High Copy
Gene/Insert
  Gene/Insert name: 5 kb cargo gene
  Species: Synthetic
  Cloning method: Restriction Enzyme; 5′ cloning site Unknown (unknown if destroyed); 3′ cloning site Unknown (unknown if destroyed)
Terms and licenses: Academic/Nonprofit Terms; Industry Terms: Not Available to Industry
How to cite: pMV-piggyBac-1_AMi-5 kb was a gift from Haoyi Wang (Addgene plasmid # 218310 ; http://n2t.net/addgene:218310 ; RRID:Addgene_218310)
