[The description below was written by a language model from this plasmid's Addgene catalogue record and pLannotate feature annotations shown in this document.]
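Description:
pMV-piggyBac-1_AMi-5 kb is a transposon donor plasmid built on the pMV backbone and classed as a mammalian expression vector. It carries a synthetic cargo of about 5 kb intended to be mobilised by the piggyBac-1_AMi transposase, one of the DNA transposons surveyed for activity in human cells. In bacteria it is maintained through a high-copy ColE1/pUC-type origin and selected with ampicillin via the AmpR (β-lactamase) gene and its promoter. The automated annotation of the 8,734-nt sequence does not mark the transposon terminal inverted repeats. They presumably lie in the unannotated stretches flanking the cargo, but the record does not give their positions.

The annotated cargo consists of two mammalian expression units in the same orientation. In the first, a mouse PGK promoter drives a puromycin N-acetyltransferase coding region followed closely by EGFP and a bGH polyadenylation signal, giving both drug selection and fluorescent readout of cells that carry the cargo. How the two reading frames are linked is not annotated. The second unit uses the EF-1α core promoter with intron A sequences upstream of an open reading frame assembled from a short CD8A fragment (consistent with a signal peptide), mouse heavy-chain and light-chain-like immunoglobulin variable regions, a CD28 fragment and a CD3ζ (CD247) fragment. This layout is characteristic of a second-generation chimeric antigen receptor with an scFv binder, although the record does not name the antigen target or call the insert a CAR.

An SV40 poly(A) signal lies downstream of this unit and is annotated on the opposite strand. The plasmid would typically be co-delivered with a matching transposase source to measure or exploit genomic integration of a larger payload.
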