Features (pLannotate 1.2.2; 18 found; start..end, strand, type, name):
    193..528     +  CDS            CD247 (fragment): CD3Z_HUMAN - Also known as CD3Z, T3Z, TCRZ. Experimental evidence at protein level: Swiss-Prot protein existence level 1. Part of the TCR-CD3 complex present on T-lymphocyte cell surface that plays an essential role in adaptive immune response. When antigen presenting cells (APCs) activate T-cell receptor (TCR), TCR- mediated signals are transmitted across the cell membrane by the CD3 chains CD3D, CD3E, CD3G and CD3Z. All CD3 chains contain immunoreceptor tyrosine-based activation motifs (ITAMs) in their cytoplasmic domain. Upon TCR engagement, these motifs become phosphorylated by Src family
    562..643     -  polyA_signal   SV40 poly(A) signal: SV40 polyadenylation signal
    666..734     -  CDS            large T antigen (fragment): large T antigen from SV40 (simian virus 40)
   1386..1974    -  rep_origin     ori: high-copy-number ColE1/pMB1/pBR322/pUC origin of replication
   2145..3005    -  CDS            AmpR: β-lactamase; bla; confers resistance to ampicillin, carbenicillin, and related antibiotics
   3006..3110    -  promoter       AmpR promoter: bla
   3202..3222    -  CDS            lacZα (fragment): LacZα fragment of β-galactosidase; lacZ fragment
   4329..4828    +  promoter       PGK promoter: mouse phosphoglycerate kinase 1 promoter
   4853..5447    +  CDS            PuroR (fragment): puromycin N-acetyltransferase; pac from Streptomyces alboniger; confers resistance to puromycin
   5511..6230    +  CDS            EGFP: the original enhanced GFP (Yang et al., 1996) mammalian codon-optimized
   6258..6482    +  polyA_signal   bGH poly(A) signal: bovine growth hormone polyadenylation signal
   6547..6758    +  promoter       EF-1α core promoter: core promoter for human elongation factor EF-1α
   6759..6868    +  intron         EF-1α intron A (fragment): intron upstream of the start codon of human EF-1α
   7494..7697    +  intron         EF-1α intron A: truncated intron upstream of the start codon of human EF-1α
   7754..7813    +  CDS            CD8A (fragment): CD8A_HUMAN - Also known as MAL. Experimental evidence at protein level: Swiss-Prot protein existence level 1. Integral membrane glycoprotein that plays an essential role in the immune response and serves multiple functions in responses against both external and internal offenses. In T-cells, functions primarily as a coreceptor for MHC class I molecule:peptide complex. The antigens presented by class I peptides are derived from cytosolic proteins while class II derived from extracellular proteins. Interacts simultaneously with the T-cell receptor (TCR) and the MHC class I proteins presented by
   7817..8182    +  CDS            HVM46_MOUSE (fragment): Experimental evidence at protein level: Swiss-Prot protein existence level 1. From Mus musculus (Mouse).
   8240..8500    +  CDS            IGLV5-48 (fragment): LV548_HUMAN - Experimental evidence at protein level: Swiss-Prot protein existence level 1. Probable non-functional open reading frame (ORF) of V region of the variable domain of immunoglobulin light chains (PubMed:24600447). Non-functional ORF generally cannot participate in the synthesis of a productive immunoglobulin chain due to altered V- (D)-J or switch recombination and/or splicing site (at mRNA level) and/or conserved amino acid change (protein level) (PubMed:9619395). Immunoglobulins, also known as antibodies, are membrane-bound or secreted glycoproteins produced by B lymphocytes. In
   8723..192     +  CDS            CD28 (fragment) (across the origin): CD28_HUMAN - Experimental evidence at protein level: Swiss-Prot protein existence level 1. Involved in T-cell activation, the induction of cell proliferation and cytokine production and promotion of T-cell survival. Enhances the production of IL4 and IL10 in T-cells in conjunction with TCR/CD3 ligation and CD40L costimulation (PubMed:8617933). Isoform 3 enhances CD40L-mediated activation of NF-kappa-B and kinases MAPK8 and PAK2 in T-cells (PubMed:15067037). From Homo sapiens (Human).
>Addgene plasmid #218310 | pMV-piggyBac-1_AMi-5 kb | addgene full sequence | sequence record 444223 | Addgene NGS Result
GTGGTGGTTGGGGGAGTCCTGGCTTGCTATAGCTTGCTAGTAACAGTGGCCTTTATTATTTTCTGGGTGA
GGAGTAAGAGGAGCAGGCTCCTGCACAGTGACTACATGAACATGACTCCCCGCCGCCCCGGGCCCACCCG
CAAGCATTACCAGCCCTATGCCCCACCACGCGACTTCGCAGCCTATCGCTCCAGAGTGAAGTTCAGCAGG
AGCGCAGACGCCCCCGCGTACCAGCAGGGCCAGAACCAGCTCTATAACGAGCTCAATCTAGGACGAAGAG
AGGAGTACGATGTTTTGGACAAGAGACGTGGCCGGGACCCTGAGATGGGGGGAAAGCCGAGAAGGAAGAA
CCCTCAGGAAGGCCTGTACAATGAACTGCAGAAAGATAAGATGGCGGAGGCCTACAGTGAGATTGGGATG
AAAGGCGAGCGCCGGAGGGGCAAGGGGCACGATGGCCTTTACCAGGGTCTCAGTACAGCCACCAAGGACA
CCTACGACGCCCTTCACATGCAGGCCCTGCCCCCTCGCATCGATTGAGTTTGGACAAACCACAACTAGAA
TGCAGTGAAAAAAATGCTTTATTTGTGAAATTTGTGATGCTATTGCTTTATTTGTAACCATTATAAGCTG
CAATAAACAAGTTAACAACAACAATTGCATTCATTTTATGTTTCAGGTTCAGGGGGAGGTGTGGGAGGTT
TTTTAAAGCAAGTAAAACCTCTACAAATGTGGTACCTTCTGAAGCGCTTGTACACATATGGTCGACCTGC
AGAATTCACTAGTGGCGCGCCCTCGAGTTAAAACAGTTAGGAAATGTTTTTGGAAGTAATTGTTAGTTTG
AAAACAGTGTGAACTGCAGACTTAGCAAATTGTTCATTCACGTTTTGAAACTCTAAAAAAAGTTTAAATT
TTGTTCATAGTTCTAGTTAAATAATATTTTGGGTTCAAATCATCATAAATACTCTTTCAAACAATCTGTA
TGTTTAATAAATAGTTTTTGGTACATTTATACTGTTGTCACTGGTTCCATTTTGTTCATGCGGGTGGGGT
AACAAGTTACCCCATGAGACCAACAATGTCGAATTGCGGGGTAACAAGTTACCCCATGAGAACAACAACG
GTTACGGTTTCATGAGAACGGATGAGGGTTAAGGGCCCAGAGACGGAGTCACTGCCAACCGAGACGGTCA
TAGCTGTTTCCTGTGTGCCGCTTCCTCGCTCACTGACTCGCTGCGCTCGGTCGTTCGGCTGCGGCGAGCG
GTATCAGCTCACTCAAAGGCGGTAATACGGTTACCCACAGAATCAGGGGATAACGCAGGAAAGAACATGT
GAGCAAAAGGCCAGCAAAAGGCCAGGAACCGTAAAAAGGCCGCGTTGCTGGCGTTTTTCCATAGGCTCCG
CCCCCCTGACGAGCATCACAAAAATCGACGCTCAAGTCAGAGGTGGCGAAACCCGACAGGACTATAAAGA
TACCAGGCGTTTCCCCCTGGAAGCTCCCTCGTGCGCTCTCCTGTTCCGACCCTGCCGCTTACCGGATACC
TGTCCGCCTTTCTCCCTTCGGGAAGCGTGGCGCTTTCTCATAGCTCACGCTGTAGGTATCTCAGTTCGGT
GTAGGTCGTTCGCTCCAAGCTGGGCTGTGTGCACGAACCCCCCGTTCAGCCCGACCGCTGCGCCTTATCC
GGTAACTATCGTCTTGAGTCCAACCCGGTAAGACACGACTTATCGCCACTGGCAGCAGCCACTGGTAACA
GGATTAGCAGAGCGAGGTATGTAGGCGGTGCTACAGAGTTCTTGAAGTGGTGGCCTAACTACGGCTACAC
TAGAAGAACAGTATTTGGTATCTGCGCTCTGCTGAAGCCAGTTACCTTCGGAAAAAGAGTTGGTAGCTCT
TGATCGGGCAAACAAACCACCGCTGGTAGCGGTGGTTTTTTTGTTTGCAAGCAGCAGATTACGCGCAGAA
AAAAAGGATCTCAAGAAGATCCTTTGATCTTTTCTACGGGGTCTGACGCTCAGTGGAACGAAAACTCACG
TTAAGGGATTTTGGTCATGAGATTATCAAAAAGGATCTTCACCTAGATCCTTTTAAATTAAAAATGAAGT
TTTAAATCAATCTAAAGTATATATGAGTAAACTTGGTCTGACAGTTACCAATGCTTAATCAGTGAGGCAC
CTATCTCAGCGATCTGTCTCTTTCGTTCATCCATAGTTGCCTGACTCCCCGTCGTGTAGATAACTACGAT
ACGGGAGGGCTTACCATCTGGCCCCAGTGCTGCAATAATACCGCGGGACCCACGCTCACCGGCTCCAGAT
TTATCAGCAATAAACCAGCCAGCCGGAAGGGCCGAGCGCAGAAGTGGTCCTGCAACTTTATCCGCCTCCA
TCCAGTCTATTAATTGTTGCCGGGAAGCTAGAGTAAGTAGTTCGCCAGTTAATAGTTTGCGCAACGTTGT
TGCCATCGCTACAGGCATCGTGGTATCACGCTCGTCGTTTGGTATGGCTTCATTCAGCTCCGGTTCCCAA
CGATCAAGGCGAGTTACATGATCCCCCATGTTGCGCAAAAAAGCGGTTAGCTCCTTCGGTCCTCCGATCG
TTGTCAGAAGTAAGTTGGCCGCCGTGTTATCACTCATGGTTATGGCAGCACTACATAATTCTCTTACTGT
CATGCCATCCGTAAGATGCTTTTCTGTGACTGGTGAGTACTCAACCAAGTCATTCTGAGAATAGTGTATG
CGGCGACCGAGTTGCTCTTGCCCGGCGTCAATACGGGATAATACCGCGCCACATAGCAGAACTTTAAAAG
TGCTCATCATTGGAAAACGTTCTTCGGGGCGAAAACTCTCAAGGATCTTACCGCTGTTGAGATCCAGTTC
GATGTAACCCACTCGTGCACCCAACTGATCTTCAGCATCTTTTACTTTCACCAGCGTTTCTGGGTGAGCA
AAAACAGGAAGGCAAAATGCCGCAAAAAAGGGAATAAGGGCGACACGGAAATGTTGAATACTCATACTCT
TCCTTTTTCAATATTATTGAAGCATTTATCAGGGTTATTGTCTCATGAGCGGATACATATTTGAATGTAT
TTAGAAAAATAAACAAATAGGGGTTCCGCGCACATTTCCCCGAAAAGTGCCACCTGACGTCTAAGAAACC
ATTATTATCATGACATTAACCTATAAAAATAGGCGTATCACGAGGCCCTTTCGTTGTAAAACGACGGCCA
GTCGAACCACGCAATGCGTCTCGATCCGCAGTGTCTTGCGTCTCTCAATTGTTAACCTTCATACGTTCCC
ATGGGGTAATTTCCTACCCCAGACGCATATTTTGTGCAGTATCTTAAAGTTAATTAATTCTAAAAAATAT
TCTTTTTAGGACATTGTCACTGGCACCGCAGTGCACAATATCCCCAAAGAACAGCCAGCTTACATGAATG
GTTTGCTCTCTGTGGATGAAAAACTGCCCAGGGTAACATGTTACCCCAGGCGTGAATGTGTTTTTCCATA
TGGGGTAACAACTTACCCCAAGCCCATGTTAACGCATTGGGGTAACTTGTTACCCCAATGCAATTTCTGT
ATAAATGACAGGCCTAGACCTGTTTGGCCACTTTGGGTGGATGCATCTGAAAGGTCAGCATTCATTCACA
CCTCATTCATGTCCACTTCAGGTATCCATGGTAACTAATGGATGGCCATCCTCCACTCTGCTTTTGCAGA
AGATGTGGTAATCCCTTTTGCTAACCACTTTGTTTGCAGGCTGCAAGGTCATCAAAACACCCTGCCCTTT
GCCAAAAAAACCCAAAACCCTTTGTCACACCCAAATCCACCTCTGCTCTCTTTTCTCATGGCAAAACTCC
GCCTCACCTGCCCCTTTCATAACATACAAGCTAGTTTGCCCTGCCTTTGTTGGAAGTGAGGACAAGGAGC
AAAGGGACAGCAGAGAAGAAATAGAACAACATCATACTGCAATACAGCGTACACTATGGAGTCCCCTTCA
ACGGTAAGGGCTTGACACCCCCCATGCCCCTTTTACCTGCTCTCAATAAGCCCCTGCATGTGTGGTTTCC
AAACAGCATCCACCCACATTTGGCTTGCCTGCAAAGGGTGGATGCTGGTCTCTGGCTTCTGTGCCCAGGA
GGAGAGGGTGCTACCTGCGCTGCCATAGGGCAGGGCGGAATTGCTTCTGTGACAGCATAGGTGGACAGGC
TTGTCTTTGATTGTTATTTATATGCATTCAGCAGTAATCATTTTTTTTTTTTTTTTCTGCAGTCCAGGAC
CGGTGCTAGCGGGCCCGACGTCGCATGCTCCCGGCCGCCATGGGTATACAATTCTACCGGGTAGGGGAGG
CGCTTTTCCCAAGGCAGTCTGGAGCATGCGCTTTAGCAGCCCCGCTGGGCACTTGGCGCTACACAAGTGG
CCTCTGGCCTCGCACACATTCCACATCCACCGGTAGGCGCCAACCGGCTCCGTTCTTTGGTGGCCCCTTC
GCGCCACCTTCTACTCCTCCCCTAGTCAGGAAGTTCCCCCCCGCCCCGCAGCTCGCGTCGTGCAGGACGT
GACAAATGGAAGTAGCACGTCTCACTAGTCTCGTGCAGATGGACAGCACCGCTGAGCAATGGAAGCGGGT
AGGCCTTTGGGGCAGCGGCCAATAGCAGCTTTGCTCCTTCGCTTTCTGGGCTCAGAGGCTGGGAAGGGGT
GGGTCCGGGGGCGGGCTCAGGGGCGGGCTCAGGGGCGGGGCGGGCGCCCGAAGGTCCTCCGGAGGCCCGG
CATTCTGCACGCTTCAAAAGCGCACGTCTGCCGCGCTGTTCTCCTCTTCCTCATCTCCGGGCCTTTCGAC
CTGCAGCCAACGCCACCATGGGGACCGAGTACAAGCCCACGGTGCGCCTCGCCACCCGCGACGACGTCCC
CCGGGCCGTACGCACCCTCGCCGCCGCGTTCGCCGACTACCCCGCCACGCGCCACACCGTCGACCCGGAC
CGCCACATCGAGCGGGTCACCGAGCTGCAAGAACTCTTCCTCACGCGCGTCGGGCTCGACATCGGCAAGG
TGTGGGTCGCGGACGACGGCGCCGCGGTGGCGGTCTGGACCACGCCGGAGAGCGTCGAAGCGGGGGCGGT
GTTCGCCGAGATCGGCCCGCGCATGGCCGAGTTGAGCGGTTCCCGGCTGGCCGCGCAGCAACAGATGGAA
GGCCTCCTGGCGCCGCACCGGCCCAAGGAGCCCGCGTGGTTCCTGGCCACCGTCGGCGTCTCGCCCGACC
ACCAGGGCAAGGGTCTGGGCAGCGCCGTCGTGCTCCCCGGAGTGGAGGCGGCCGAGCGCGCCGGGGTGCC
CGCCTTCCTGGAGACCTCCGCGCCCCGCAACCTCCCCTTCTACGAGCGGCTCGGCTTCACCGTCACCGCC
GACGTCGAGGTGCCCGAAGGACCGCGCACCTGGTGCATGACCCGCAAGCCCGGTGCCATCGATGCCACTA
ACTTCTCCCTGTTGAAACAAGCAGGGGATGTCGAAGAGAATCCCGGGCCAATGGTGAGCAAGGGCGAGGA
GCTGTTCACCGGGGTGGTGCCCATCCTGGTCGAGCTGGACGGCGACGTAAACGGCCACAAGTTCAGCGTG
TCCGGCGAGGGCGAGGGCGATGCCACCTACGGCAAGCTGACCCTGAAGTTCATCTGCACCACCGGCAAGC
TGCCCGTGCCCTGGCCCACCCTCGTGACCACCCTGACCTACGGCGTGCAGTGCTTCAGCCGCTACCCCGA
CCACATGAAGCAGCACGACTTCTTCAAGTCCGCCATGCCCGAAGGCTACGTCCAGGAGCGCACCATCTTC
TTCAAGGACGACGGCAACTACAAGACCCGCGCCGAGGTGAAGTTCGAGGGCGACACCCTGGTGAACCGCA
TCGAGCTGAAGGGCATCGACTTCAAGGAGGACGGCAACATCCTGGGGCACAAGCTGGAGTACAACTACAA
CAGCCACAACGTCTATATCATGGCCGACAAGCAGAAGAACGGCATCAAGGTGAACTTCAAGATCCGCCAC
AACATCGAGGACGGCAGCGTGCAGCTCGCCGACCACTACCAGCAGAACACCCCCATCGGCGACGGCCCCG
TGCTGCTGCCCGACAACCACTACCTGAGCACCCAGTCCGCCCTGAGCAAAGACCCCAACGAGAAGCGCGA
TCACATGGTCCTGCTGGAGTTCGTGACCGCCGCCGGGATCACTCTCGGCATGGACGAGCTGTACAAGTAA
TTAATTAAGCTCGCTGATCAGCCTCGACTGTGCCTTCTAGTTGCCAGCCATCTGTTGTTTGCCCCTCCCC
CGTGCCTTCCTTGACCCTGGAAGGTGCCACTCCCACTGTCCTTTCCTAATAAAATGAGGAAATTGCATCG
CATTGTCTGAGTAGGTGTCATTCTATTCTGGGGGGTGGGGTGGGGCAGGACAGCAAGGGGGAGGATTGGG
AAGACAATAGCAGGCATGCTGGGGATGCGGTGGGCTCTATGGCTTCTGAGGGCGGCCGCCAATGGGTACC
TTGGTTAATTAACGTGAGGCTCCGGTGCCCGTCAGTGGGCAGAGCGCACATCGCCCACAGTCCCCGAGAA
GTTGGGGGGAGGGGTCGGCAATTGACCCGGTGCCTAGAGAAGGTGGCGCGGGGTAAACTGGGAAAGTGAT
GTCGTGTACTGGCTCCGCCTTTTTCCCGAGGGTGGGGGAGAACCGTATATAAGTGCAGTAGTCGCCGTGA
ACGTTCTTTTTCGCAACGGGTTTGCCGCCAGAACACAGGTAAGTGCCGTGTGTGGTTCCCGCGGGCCTGG
CCTCTTTACGGGTTATGGCCCTTGCGTGCCTTGAATTACTTCCACCTGGCTGCAGTACGTGATTCTTGAT
CCCGAGCTTCGGGTTGGAAGTGGGTGGGAGAGTTCGAGGCCTTGCGCTTAAGGAGCCCCTTCGCCTCGTG
CTTGAGTTGAGGCCTGGCCTGGGCGCTGGGGCCGCCGCGTGCGAATCTGGTGGCACCTTCGCGCCTGTCT
CGCTGCTTTCGATAAGTCTCTAGCCATTTAAAATTTTTGATGACCTGCTGCGACGCTTTTTTTCTGGCAA
GATAGTCTTGTAAATGCGGGCCAAGATCTGCACACTGGTATTTCGGTTTTTGGGGCCGCGGGCGGCGACG
GGGCCCGTGCGTCCCAGCGCACATGTTCGGCGAGGCGGGGCCTGCGAGCGCGGCCACCGAGAATCGGACG
GGGGTAGTCTCAAGCTCGCCGGCCTGCTCTGGTGCCTGGCCTCGCGCCGCCGTGTATCGCCCCGCCCTGG
GCGGCAAGGCTGGCCCGGTCGGCACCAGTTGCGTGAGCGGAAAGATGGCCGCTTCCCGGCCCTGCTGCAG
GGAGCTCAAAATGGAGGACGCGGCGCTCGGGAGAGCGGGCGGGTGAGTCACCCACACAAAGGAAAAGGGC
CTTTCCGTCCTCAGCCGTCGCTTCATGTGACTCCACTGAGTACCGGGCGCCGTCCAGGCACCTCGATTAG
TTCTCGAGCTTTTGGAGTACGTCGTCTTTAGGTTGGGGGGAGGGGTTTTATGCGATGGAGTTTCCCCACA
CTGAGTGGGTGGAGACTGAAGTTAGGCCAGCTTGGCACTTGATGTAATTCTCCTTGGAATTTGCCCTTTT
TGAGTTTGGATCTTGGTTCATTCTCAAGCCTCAGACAGTGGTTCAAAGTTTTTTTCTTCCATTTCAGGTG
TCGTGAGGGATCCACCGGTCGCCACCATGGATTACAAAGACGATGACGATAAGGCCTTACCAGTGACCGC
CTTGCTCCTGCCGCTGGCCTTGCTGCTCCACGCCGCCAGGCCGCAAGTGCAACTCCAACAATCTGGCCCC
GGTCTGGTCACTCCTTCCCAGACTCTTAGTCTTACCTGTGCCATATCAGGTGATTCAGTGAGTAGTAACT
CCGCGACATGGAATTGGATCAGGCAGTCCCCCAGTCGAGGGTTGGAATGGCTCGGTAGAACATACTACCG
CAGTAAATGGTATAATGATTATGCTGTAAGTGTGAAAAGCAGGATGTCTATAAATCCAGATACTTCCAAA
AACCAGTTCTCTCTTCAGCTTAATAGTGTAACTCCCGAAGACACAGCTGTTTACTATTGTGCGCGGGGTA
TGATGACTTACTACTATGGTATGGACGTTTGGGGACAAGGTACAACCGTCACCGTGTCCAGTGGGATCCT
GGGCTCAGGCGGTGGAGGTTCCGGTGGGGGCGGGTCCGGAGGGGGGGGTAGCCAACCTGTTCTCACGCAA
TCATCCTCCCTCAGTGCAAGCCCCGGTGCCTCCGCTTCTTTGACGTGTACACTGAGGTCAGGAATCAATG
TAGGGCCTTACAGGATCTACTGGTATCAGCAAAAACCAGGTTCTCCTCCCCAATACCTTCTCAATTACAA
GAGCGACTCAGATAAGCAGCAGGGATCTGGAGTTCCATCAAGGTTTAGTGGATCTAAAGACGCAAGCGCC
AATGCGGGTGTGCTGCTCATCTCAGGTCTCAGGTCCGAGGACGAGGCCGATTATTACTGTATGATTTGGC
ATAGTTCAGCCGCTGTTTTCGGTGGAGGCACGCAACTGACAGTGCTGACCACGACGCCAGCGCCGCGACC
ACCAACACCGGCGCCCACCATCGCGTCGCAGCCCCTGTCCCTGCGCCCAGAGGCGTGCCGGCCAGCGGCG
GGGGGCGCAGTGCACACGAGGGGGCTGGACTTCGCCTGTGATTTTTGGGTGCTG
